>Addgene plasmid #112014 | RAB11A-BFP HDRT Source (pTR 145) | depositor full sequence | sequence record 210642 | RAB11A-BFP HDRT Source (pTR 145) sequence 5823 bps
TCGCGCGTTTCGGTGATGACGGTGAAAACCTCTGACACATGCAGCTCCCGGAGACGGTCACAGCTTGTCT
GTAAGCGGATGCCGGGAGCAGACAAGCCCGTCAGGGCGCGTCAGCGGGTGTTGGCGGGTGTCGGGGCTGG
CTTAACTATGCGGCATCAGAGCAGATTGTACTGAGAGTGCACCATATGCGGTGTGAAATACCGCACAGAT
GCGTAAGGAGAAAATACCGCATCAGGCGCCATTCGCCATTCAGGCTGCGCAACTGTTGGGAAGGGCGATC
GGTGCGGGCCTCTTCGCTATTACGCCAGCTGGCGAAAGGGGGATGTGCTGCAAGGCGATTAAGTTGGGTA
ACGCCAGGGTTTTCCCAGTCACGACGTTGTAAAACGACGGCCAGTGAATTCGAGCTCGGTACCCGGGGAG
TTATAGGCATACTTGCCCACAAGTCTAAATCGAGAGTTTGCATATAGGAGGTAGGAGGTGTGACAATAAT
TGGATAAAGGCTTTTCTGGAATGACAAAATTCTCTTCAAATACAGGGAGGCCCTGCGACATGATATCTGG
CAAATCACTTGAGTCTTAGTATCCAAACTTCCGCTAAAATGGAAATTACCATCCTTTGCTTGGCATGTTA
AATGAAATACTTATGTAAACGGACTTAGATTAGAGGCCTACAAATAGGACTCAAGTTCTTGATGAATCTT
GATGAGGAGGGTGGGCGAAGTACTCTAAATGAAAATGAGATAGATTGCGAGATTTCCGGAGAGGAGTGAG
TGACAAGCGCCTACCCGTGCATGAAGCTGGAGGTAGAAAATTCCAGCAAAAGGAATTTTCAAGTTTCACT
GAAGCTTTTGAATCAAGGCTTGAAAGCCCAGGGTTAAAAAAAAGGCAGTGAAGAAGCTCATTAAGACAAC
CCCCCGCCAGGTAGCAGATAGCACCTGAAATGCAGTGGGAAATTTGTGAGGTCTTCATAGGCAAGGATTA
AATTTTACATCTCCATCTTAAGATGTGTCATAGTTGTTCAATTACTTAGTGACCAAAAAAGTGAATTAAA
GATGTTGTCAAGATTAAAAAAACAAAAACCAATGCAGGTTCCACCGAGATTTGAACTCGGATCGCTGGAT
TCAGAGTCCAGAGTGCTAACCATTACACCATGGAACCGCCACGCATGTGTAGCTGCCTTCGGCTGTCTAA
TCCTCAGAGAACCCCGCCCCCATCCACAAACCCACCACTCACAGGCGGTCCCGCCTGGTTCCAGCGAGCC
GCTTCCGGCACGGTAGCTCGAGAAATGAGCAAGCGGCCACTAAGACTATGGTAGCTAGGAGTTCCAGGAC
TCAGTTTCCCCTTTGAGCCTCCTTTAGCGACTAAAGCTTGAAGCCCCACGCATCTCGACTCTCGCGCACA
CCGCCCTTGTTGGGCTCAGGGGCGGGGCGCCGCCCCCGGAAGTACTTCCCCTTAAAGGCTGGGGCCTGCC
GGAAATGGCGCAGCGGCAGGGAGGGGCTCTTCACCCAGTCCGGCAGTTGAAGCTCGGCGCTCGGGTTACC
CCTGCAGCGACGCCCCCTGGTCCCACAGATACCACTGCTGCTCCCGCCCTTTCGCTCCTCGGCCGCGCAA
TGGGCGGATCGGGTGGGACTAGTGGCAGCGAGCTGATTAAGGAGAACATGCACATGAAGCTGTACATGGA
GGGCACCGTGGACAACCATCACTTCAAGTGCACATCCGAGGGCGAAGGCAAGCCCTACGAGGGCACCCAG
ACCATGAGAATCAAGGTGGTCGAGGGCGGCCCTCTCCCCTTCGCCTTCGACATCCTGGCTACTAGCTTCC
TCTACGGCAGCAAGACCTTCATCAACCACACCCAGGGCATCCCCGACTTCTTCAAGCAGTCCTTCCCTGA
GGGCTTCACATGGGAGAGAGTCACCACATACGAAGACGGGGGCGTGCTGACCGCTACCCAGGACACCAGC
CTCCAGGACGGCTGCCTCATCTACAACGTCAAGATCAGAGGGGTGAACTTCACATCCAACGGCCCTGTGA
TGCAGAAGAAAACACTCGGCTGGGAGGCCTTCACCGAGACGCTGTACCCCGCTGACGGCGGCCTGGAAGG
CAGAAACGACATGGCCCTGAAGCTCGTGGGCGGGAGCCATCTGATCGCAAACATCAAGACCACATATAGA
TCCAAGAAACCCGCTAAGAACCTCAAGATGCCTGGCGTCTACTATGTGGACTACAGACTGGAAAGAATCA
AGGAGGCCAACAACGAGACCTACGTCGAGCAGCACGAGGTGGCAGTGGCCAGATACTGCGACCTCCCTAG
CAAACTGGGGCACAAGCTTAATGGAACCGGTGCTGGAAGTGGTACACGCGACGACGAGTACGACTACCTC
TTTAAAGGTGAGGCCATGGGCTCTCGCACTCTACACAGTCCTCGTTCGGGGACCCGGGCCACTCCCGGTG
GACCCTCGTGCCGGCCACCCCTGCACTGATATAGGCCTCCCTCAGCCCTTCCTTTTTGTGCGGTTCCGTC
TCCTACCCAGCTCAGCCTCTTCTCCCCCGCTCAGACAGGGGTCCCCATCACATGCCGCTCTCTGAGCGAC
CTCTCCATAGGCCTTCGCTGGCCTCAGAGCCCCTCCCTGCGTGTCCTTCCCCTGGCGGACTGCCTTCTCC
CACATCGTCGAATTCCTTTCCCCGGGTTCTACGGCCCCGCCGCTCCTCCCACCATCTCTCTTTTCGGGTG
TAGCGCCCCCTCCCCCTCGGCGTACACCCTTCCCAGCTCGCGTCCTCTCCCGAAGCCCCTCTGACGGGTT
CTTCGCTTCCCTCTTGGCCTTGCCTTCGGTGCAGACTCCCATTACAGGTCTTTTTCTTATCTGCCCTCTT
TCCCCCCTCGAGCGAGCGTCTCTTCTGTATCTCCCCTCCACTTGGACGGCCGCCCCTCTAAGCTTCTCCC
ATCCCGGGTCCAGGACCCCGTAAAATCTGAGCGGGCCAAGGGCCTCCGCCCCCACCCTCCGCCCCGCGGT
TCTCGCGGTCCTTAACCTTCTCTGACCGCTCCCTCTCCCACTCCCCATTTGGCAACTCTCTCTACCTTCC
CTCCCCAAATCGTGTTTAGAGCTCCCTTGTCTCCGTTGCGACCTGGGTGGTGGGAGGGAGGGTAAGAGGG
ATCGCCCATCACCCACTCGCGCACTTGTCGCAGTGACCCGGCAGGCTGACATTACTTCCCACCTAGCCTT
TTCTTTTCTTGCCCTCCCTACTCAGTGGCACCCAACCCGGGATAACTCTTTACTCGGTTCGCGAGATGAG
GTTGCGGATGGGTGGTGGCTGTTATCCTTGCCAGACCTGAAGGCCTGGTTCCTGAGCAGGAAAGGTTGTG
CGCTGCACAAATACTAGCTTGCTTTATCTCTATGAACTGGTTGCTTCCTGCTGCAACGCTGGGAGGATCC
AACAGGAAGGGAAGAGCCCTAGTTAGCCACATACCTTTCCCAAAAGGTTGGGGGTGGGAGGAAGTTGTGT
GCTCTTTTGGTTACATTAAATATTTATTATAAGATACGGAAACATGTAGTGCCCTTTCCTCTAGAGTCGA
CCTGCAGGCATGCAAGCTTGGCGTAATCATGGTCATAGCTGTTTCCTGTGTGAAATTGTTATCCGCTCAC
AATTCCACACAACATACGAGCCGGAAGCATAAAGTGTAAAGCCTGGGGTGCCTAATGAGTGAGCTAACTC
ACATTAATTGCGTTGCGCTCACTGCCCGCTTTCCAGTCGGGAAACCTGTCGTGCCAGCTGCATTAATGAA
TCGGCCAACGCGCGGGGAGAGGCGGTTTGCGTATTGGGCGCTCTTCCGCTTCCTCGCTCACTGACTCGCT
GCGCTCGGTCGTTCGGCTGCGGCGAGCGGTATCAGCTCACTCAAAGGCGGTAATACGGTTATCCACAGAA
TCAGGGGATAACGCAGGAAAGAACATGTGAGCAAAAGGCCAGCAAAAGGCCAGGAACCGTAAAAAGGCCG
CGTTGCTGGCGTTTTTCCATAGGCTCCGCCCCCCTGACGAGCATCACAAAAATCGACGCTCAAGTCAGAG
GTGGCGAAACCCGACAGGACTATAAAGATACCAGGCGTTTCCCCCTGGAAGCTCCCTCGTGCGCTCTCCT
GTTCCGACCCTGCCGCTTACCGGATACCTGTCCGCCTTTCTCCCTTCGGGAAGCGTGGCGCTTTCTCATA
GCTCACGCTGTAGGTATCTCAGTTCGGTGTAGGTCGTTCGCTCCAAGCTGGGCTGTGTGCACGAACCCCC
CGTTCAGCCCGACCGCTGCGCCTTATCCGGTAACTATCGTCTTGAGTCCAACCCGGTAAGACACGACTTA
TCGCCACTGGCAGCAGCCACTGGTAACAGGATTAGCAGAGCGAGGTATGTAGGCGGTGCTACAGAGTTCT
TGAAGTGGTGGCCTAACTACGGCTACACTAGAAGGACAGTATTTGGTATCTGCGCTCTGCTGAAGCCAGT
TACCTTCGGAAAAAGAGTTGGTAGCTCTTGATCCGGCAAACAAACCACCGCTGGTAGCGGTGGTTTTTTT
GTTTGCAAGCAGCAGATTACGCGCAGAAAAAAAGGATCTCAAGAAGATCCTTTGATCTTTTCTACGGGGT
CTGACGCTCAGTGGAACGAAAACTCACGTTAAGGGATTTTGGTCATGAGATTATCAAAAAGGATCTTCAC
CTAGATCCTTTTAAATTAAAAATGAAGTTTTAAATCAATCTAAAGTATATATGAGTAAACTTGGTCTGAC
AGTTACCAATGCTTAATCAGTGAGGCACCTATCTCAGCGATCTGTCTATTTCGTTCATCCATAGTTGCCT
GACTCCCCGTCGTGTAGATAACTACGATACGGGAGGGCTTACCATCTGGCCCCAGTGCTGCAATGATACC
GCGAGACCCACGCTCACCGGCTCCAGATTTATCAGCAATAAACCAGCCAGCCGGAAGGGCCGAGCGCAGA
AGTGGTCCTGCAACTTTATCCGCCTCCATCCAGTCTATTAATTGTTGCCGGGAAGCTAGAGTAAGTAGTT
CGCCAGTTAATAGTTTGCGCAACGTTGTTGCCATTGCTACAGGCATCGTGGTGTCACGCTCGTCGTTTGG
TATGGCTTCATTCAGCTCCGGTTCCCAACGATCAAGGCGAGTTACATGATCCCCCATGTTGTGCAAAAAA
GCGGTTAGCTCCTTCGGTCCTCCGATCGTTGTCAGAAGTAAGTTGGCCGCAGTGTTATCACTCATGGTTA
TGGCAGCACTGCATAATTCTCTTACTGTCATGCCATCCGTAAGATGCTTTTCTGTGACTGGTGAGTACTC
AACCAAGTCATTCTGAGAATAGTGTATGCGGCGACCGAGTTGCTCTTGCCCGGCGTCAATACGGGATAAT
ACCGCGCCACATAGCAGAACTTTAAAAGTGCTCATCATTGGAAAACGTTCTTCGGGGCGAAAACTCTCAA
GGATCTTACCGCTGTTGAGATCCAGTTCGATGTAACCCACTCGTGCACCCAACTGATCTTCAGCATCTTT
TACTTTCACCAGCGTTTCTGGGTGAGCAAAAACAGGAAGGCAAAATGCCGCAAAAAAGGGAATAAGGGCG
ACACGGAAATGTTGAATACTCATACTCTTCCTTTTTCAATATTATTGAAGCATTTATCAGGGTTATTGTC
TCATGAGCGGATACATATTTGAATGTATTTAGAAAAATAAACAAATAGGGGTTCCGCGCACATTTCCCCG
AAAAGTGCCACCTGACGTCTAAGAAACCATTATTATCATGACATTAACCTATAAAAATAGGCGTATCACG
AGGCCCTTTCGTC
Features (pLannotate 1.2.2; 14 found; start..end, strand, type, name):
    137..236     +  misc_feature   bom (fragment): basis of mobility region from pBR322
    242..399     -  CDS            lacZα (fragment): LacZα fragment of β-galactosidase; lacZ fragment
   1085..1156    -  ncRNA          tRNA: Accession: RF00005 - tRNA
   1412..1429    +  promoter       PGK promoter (fragment): mouse phosphoglycerate kinase 1 promoter
   1637..2332    +  CDS            TagBFP: TagBFP is a basic (constitutively fluorescent) blue fluorescent protein published in 2008, derived from Entacmaea quadricolor. It is reported to be a very rapidly-maturing monomer with very low acid sensitivity.
   3557..3589    +  misc_feature   MCS (fragment): pUC18/19 multiple cloning site
   3626..3642    -  protein_bind   lac operator: The lac repressor binds to the lac operator to inhibit transcription in E. coli. This inhibition can be relieved by adding lactose or isopropyl-β-D-thiogalactopyranoside (IPTG). lac repressor encoded by lacI
   3650..3680    -  promoter       lac promoter: promoter for the E. coli lac operon
   3695..3716    -  protein_bind   CAP binding site: CAP binding activates transcription in the presence of cAMP. E. coli catabolite activator protein
   3729..3821    -  CDS            lacI (fragment): lac repressor; lacI; The lac repressor binds to the lac operator to inhibit transcription in E. coli. This inhibition can be relieved by adding lactose or isopropyl-β-D-thiogalactopyranoside (IPTG).
   4004..4592    -  rep_origin     ori: high-copy-number ColE1/pMB1/pBR322/pUC origin of replication
   4763..5623    -  CDS            AmpR: β-lactamase; bla; confers resistance to ampicillin, carbenicillin, and related antibiotics
   5624..5728    -  promoter       AmpR promoter: bla
   5823..35      +  CDS            rop (fragment) (across the origin): Rop protein, which maintains plasmids at low copy number; rop
