>Addgene plasmid #112014 | RAB11A-BFP HDRT Source (pTR 145) | addgene full sequence | sequence record 215528 | Addgene NGS Result
CTAAGAAACCATTATTATCATGACATTAACCTATAAAAATAGGCGTATCACGAGGCCCTTTCGTCTCGCG
CGTTTCGGTGATGACGGTGAAAACCTCTGACACATGCAGCTCCCGGAGACGGTCACAGCTTGTCTGTAAG
CGGATGCCGGGAGCAGACAAGCCCGTCAGGGCGCGTCAGCGGGTGTTGGCGGGTGTCGGGGCTGGCTTAA
CTATGCGGCATCAGAGCAGATTGTACTGAGAGTGCACCATATGCGGTGTGAAATACCGCACAGATGCGTA
AGGAGAAAATACCGCATCAGGCGCCATTCGCCATTCAGGCTGCGCAACTGTTGGGAAGGGCGATCGGTGC
GGGCCTCTTCGCTATTACGCCAGCTGGCGAAAGGGGGATGTGCTGCAAGGCGATTAAGTTGGGTAACGCC
AGGGTTTTCCCAGTCACGACGTTGTAAAACGACGGCCAGTGAATTCGAGCTCGGTACCCGGGGAGTTATA
GGCATACTTGCCCACAAGTCTAAATCGAGAGTTTGCATATAGGAGGTAGGAGGTGTGACAATAATTGGAT
AAAGGCTTTTCTGGAATGACAAAATTCTCTTCAAATACAGGGAGGCCCTGCGACATGATATCTGGCAAAT
CACTTGAGTCTTAGTATCCAAACTTCCGCTAAAATGGAAATTACCATCCTTTGCTTGGCATGTTAAATGA
AATACTTATGTAAACGGACTTAGATTAGAGGCCTACAAATAGGACTCAAGTTCTTGATGAATCTTGATGA
GGAGGGTGGGCGAAGTACTCTAAATGAAAATGAGATAGATTGCGAGATTTCCGGAGAGGAGTGAGTGACA
AGCGCCTACCCGTGCATGAAGCTGGAGGTAGAAAATTCCAGCAAAAGGAATTTTCAAGTTTCACTGAAGC
TTTTGAATCAAGGCTTGAAAGCCCAGGGTTAAAAAAAAGGCAGTGAAGAAGCTCATTAAGACAACCCCCC
GCCAGGTAGCAGATAGCACCTGAAATGCAGTGGGAAATTTGTGAGGTCTTCATAGGCAAGGATTAAATTT
TACATCTCCATCTTAAGATGTGTCATAGTTGTTCAATTACTTAGTGACCAAAAAAGTGAATTAAAGATGT
TGTCAAGATTAAAAAAACAAAAACCAATGCAGGTTCCACCGAGATTTGAACTCGGATCGCTGGATTCAGA
GTCCAGAGTGCTAACCATTACACCATGGAACCGCCACGCATGTGTAGCTGCCTTCGGCTGTCTAATCCTC
AGAGAACCCCGCCCCCATCCACAAACCCACCACTCACAGGCGGTCCCGCCTGGTTCCAGCGAGCCGCTTC
CGGCACGGTAGCTCGAGAAATGAGCAAGCGGCCACTAAGACTATGGTAGCTAGGAGTTCCAGGACTCAGT
TTCCCCTTTGAGCCTCCTTTAGCGACTAAAGCTTGAAGCCCCACGCATCTCGACTCTCGCGCACACCGCC
CTTGTTGGGCTCAGGGGCGGGGCGCCGCCCCCGGAAGTACTTCCCCTTAAAGGCTGGGGCCTGCCGGAAA
TGGCGCAGCGGCAGGGAGGGGCTCTTCACCCAGTCCGGCAGTTGAAGCTCGGCGCTCGGGTTACCCCTGC
AGCGACGCCCCCTGGTCCCACAGATACCACTGCTGCTCCCGCCCTTTCGCTCCTCGGCCGCGCAATGGGC
GGATCGGGTGGGACTAGTGGCAGCGAGCTGATTAAGGAGAACATGCACATGAAGCTGTACATGGAGGGCA
CCGTGGACAACCATCACTTCAAGTGCACATCCGAGGGCGAAGGCAAGCCCTACGAGGGCACCCAGACCAT
GAGAATCAAGGTGGTCGAGGGCGGCCCTCTCCCCTTCGCCTTCGACATCCTGGCTACTAGCTTCCTCTAC
GGCAGCAAGACCTTCATCAACCACACCCAGGGCATCCCCGACTTCTTCAAGCAGTCCTTCCCTGAGGGCT
TCACATGGGAGAGAGTCACCACATACGAAGACGGGGGCGTGCTGACCGCTACCCAGGACACCAGCCTCCA
GGACGGCTGCCTCATCTACAACGTCAAGATCAGAGGGGTGAACTTCACATCCAACGGCCCTGTGATGCAG
AAGAAAACACTCGGCTGGGAGGCCTTCACCGAGACGCTGTACCCCGCTGACGGCGGCCTGGAAGGCAGAA
ACGACATGGCCCTGAAGCTCGTGGGCGGGAGCCATCTGATCGCAAACATCAAGACCACATATAGATCCAA
GAAACCCGCTAAGAACCTCAAGATGCCTGGCGTCTACTATGTGGACTACAGACTGGAAAGAATCAAGGAG
GCCAACAACGAGACCTACGTCGAGCAGCACGAGGTGGCAGTGGCCAGATACTGCGACCTCCCTAGCAAAC
TGGGGCACAAGCTTAATGGAACCGGTGCTGGAAGTGGTACACGCGACGACGAGTACGACTACCTCTTTAA
AGGTGAGGCCATGGGCTCTCGCACTCTACACAGTCCTCGTTCGGGGACCCGGGCCACTCCCGGTGGACCC
TCGTGCCGGCCACCCCTGCACTGATATAGGCCTCCCTCAGCCCTTCCTTTTTGTGCGGTTCCGTCTCCTA
CCCAGCTCAGCCTCTTCTCCCCCGCTCAGACAGGGGTCCCCATCACATGCCGCTCTCTGAGCGACCTCTC
CATAGGCCTTCGCTGGCCTCAGAGCCCCTCCCTGCGTGTCCTTCCCCTGGCGGACTGCCTTCTCCCACAT
CGTCGAATTCCTTTCCCCGGGTTCTACGGCCCCGCCGCTCCTCCCACCATCTCTCTTTTCGGGTGTAGCG
CCCCCTCCCCCTCGGCGTACACCCTTCCCAGCTCGCGTCCTCTCCCGAAGCCCCTCTGACGGGTTCTTCG
CTTCCCTCTTGGCCTTGCCTTCGGTGCAGACTCCCATTACAGGTCTTTTTCTTATCTGCCCTCTTTCCCC
CCTCGAGCGAGCGTCTCTTCTGTATCTCCCCTCCACTTGGACGGCCGCCCCTCTAAGCTTCTCCCATCCC
GGGTCCAGGACCCCGTAAAATCTGAGCGGGCCAAGGGCCTCCGCCCCCACCCTCCGCCCCGCGGTTCTCG
CGGTCCTTAACCTTCTCTGACCGCTCCCTCTCCCACTCCCCATTTGGCAACTCTCTCTACCTTCCCTCCC
CAAATCGTGTTTAGAGCTCCCTTGTCTCCGTTGCGACCTGGGTGGTGGGAGGGAGGGTAAGAGGGATCGC
CCATCACCCACTCGCGCACTTGTCGCAGTGACCCGGCAGGCTGACATTACTTCCCACCTAGCCTTTTCTT
TTCTTGCCCTCCCTACTCAGTGGCACCCAACCCGGGATAACTCTTTACTCGGTTCGCGAGATGAGGTTGC
GGATGGGTGGTGGCTGTTATCCTTGCCAGACCTGAAGGCCTGGTTCCTGAGCAGGAAAGGTTGTGCGCTG
CACAAATACTAGCTTGCTTTATCTCTATGAACTGGTTGCTTCCTGCTGCAACGCTGGGAGGATCCAACAG
GAAGGGAAGAGCCCTAGTTAGCCACATACCTTTCCCAAAAGGTTGGGGGTGGGAGGAAGTTGTGTGCTCT
TTTGGTTACATTAAATATTTATTATAAGATACGGAAACATGTAGTGCCCTTTCCTCTAGAGTCGACCTGC
AGGCATGCAAGCTTGGCGTAATCATGGTCATAGCTGTTTCCTGTGTGAAATTGTTATCCGCTCACAATTC
CACACAACATACGAGCCGGAAGCATAAAGTGTAAAGCCTGGGGTGCCTAATGAGTGAGCTAACTCACATT
AATTGCGTTGCGCTCACTGCCCGCTTTCCAGTCGGGAAACCTGTCGTGCCAGCTGCATTAATGAATCGGC
CAACGCGCGGGGAGAGGCGGTTTGCGTATTGGGCGCTCTTCCGCTTCCTCGCTCACTGACTCGCTGCGCT
CGGTCGTTCGGCTGCGGCGAGCGGTATCAGCTCACTCAAAGGCGGTAATACGGTTATCCACAGAATCAGG
GGATAACGCAGGAAAGAACATGTGAGCAAAAGGCCAGCAAAAGGCCAGGAACCGTAAAAAGGCCGCGTTG
CTGGCGTTTTTCCATAGGCTCCGCCCCCCTGACGAGCATCACAAAAATCGACGCTCAAGTCAGAGGTGGC
GAAACCCGACAGGACTATAAAGATACCAGGCGTTTCCCCCTGGAAGCTCCCTCGTGCGCTCTCCTGTTCC
GACCCTGCCGCTTACCGGATACCTGTCCGCCTTTCTCCCTTCGGGAAGCGTGGCGCTTTCTCATAGCTCA
CGCTGTAGGTATCTCAGTTCGGTGTAGGTCGTTCGCTCCAAGCTGGGCTGTGTGCACGAACCCCCCGTTC
AGCCCGACCGCTGCGCCTTATCCGGTAACTATCGTCTTGAGTCCAACCCGGTAAGACACGACTTATCGCC
ACTGGCAGCAGCCACTGGTAACAGGATTAGCAGAGCGAGGTATGTAGGCGGTGCTACAGAGTTCTTGAAG
TGGTGGCCTAACTACGGCTACACTAGAAGAACAGTATTTGGTATCTGCGCTCTGCTGAAGCCAGTTACCT
TCGGAAAAAGAGTTGGTAGCTCTTGATCCGGCAAACAAACCACCGCTGGTAGCGGTGGTTTTTTTGTTTG
CAAGCAGCAGATTACGCGCAGAAAAAAAGGATCTCAAGAAGATCCTTTGATCTTTTCTACGGGGTCTGAC
GCTCAGTGGAACGAAAACTCACGTTAAGGGATTTTGGTCATGAGATTATCAAAAAGGATCTTCACCTAGA
TCCTTTTAAATTAAAAATGAAGTTTTAAATCAATCTAAAGTATATATGAGTAAACTTGGTCTGACAGTTA
CCAATGCTTAATCAGTGAGGCACCTATCTCAGCGATCTGTCTATTTCGTTCATCCATAGTTGCCTGACTC
CCCGTCGTGTAGATAACTACGATACGGGAGGGCTTACCATCTGGCCCCAGTGCTGCAATGATACCGCGAG
ACCCACGCTCACCGGCTCCAGATTTATCAGCAATAAACCAGCCAGCCGGAAGGGCCGAGCGCAGAAGTGG
TCCTGCAACTTTATCCGCCTCCATCCAGTCTATTAATTGTTGCCGGGAAGCTAGAGTAAGTAGTTCGCCA
GTTAATAGTTTGCGCAACGTTGTTGCCATTGCTACAGGCATCGTGGTGTCACGCTCGTCGTTTGGTATGG
CTTCATTCAGCTCCGGTTCCCAACGATCAAGGCGAGTTACATGATCCCCCATGTTGTGCAAAAAAGCGGT
TAGCTCCTTCGGTCCTCCGATCGTTGTCAGAAGTAAGTTGGCCGCAGTGTTATCACTCATGGTTATGGCA
GCACTGCATAATTCTCTTACTGTCATGCCATCCGTAAGATGCTTTTCTGTGACTGGTGAGTACTCAACCA
AGTCATTCTGAGAATAGTGTATGCGGCGACCGAGTTGCTCTTGCCCGGCGTCAATACGGGATAATACCGC
GCCACATAGCAGAACTTTAAAAGTGCTCATCATTGGAAAACGTTCTTCGGGGCGAAAACTCTCAAGGATC
TTACCGCTGTTGAGATCCAGTTCGATGTAACCCACTCGTGCACCCAACTGATCTTCAGCATCTTTTACTT
TCACCAGCGTTTCTGGGTGAGCAAAAACAGGAAGGCAAAATGCCGCAAAAAAGGGAATAAGGGCGACACG
GAAATGTTGAATACTCATACTCTTCCTTTTTCAATATTATTGAAGCATTTATCAGGGTTATTGTCTCATG
AGCGGATACATATTTGAATGTATTTAGAAAAATAAACAAATAGGGGTTCCGCGCACATTTCCCCGAAAAG
TGCCACCTGACGT
Features (pLannotate 1.2.2; 14 found; start..end, strand, type, name):
     65..100     +  CDS            rop (fragment): Rop protein, which maintains plasmids at low copy number; rop
    202..301     +  misc_feature   bom (fragment): basis of mobility region from pBR322
    307..464     -  CDS            lacZα (fragment): LacZα fragment of β-galactosidase; lacZ fragment
   1150..1221    -  ncRNA          tRNA: Accession: RF00005 - tRNA
   1477..1494    +  promoter       PGK promoter (fragment): mouse phosphoglycerate kinase 1 promoter
   1702..2397    +  CDS            TagBFP: TagBFP is a basic (constitutively fluorescent) blue fluorescent protein published in 2008, derived from Entacmaea quadricolor. It is reported to be a very rapidly-maturing monomer with very low acid sensitivity.
   3622..3654    +  misc_feature   MCS (fragment): pUC18/19 multiple cloning site
   3691..3707    -  protein_bind   lac operator: The lac repressor binds to the lac operator to inhibit transcription in E. coli. This inhibition can be relieved by adding lactose or isopropyl-β-D-thiogalactopyranoside (IPTG). lac repressor encoded by lacI
   3715..3745    -  promoter       lac promoter: promoter for the E. coli lac operon
   3760..3781    -  protein_bind   CAP binding site: CAP binding activates transcription in the presence of cAMP. E. coli catabolite activator protein
   3794..3886    -  CDS            lacI (fragment): lac repressor; lacI; The lac repressor binds to the lac operator to inhibit transcription in E. coli. This inhibition can be relieved by adding lactose or isopropyl-β-D-thiogalactopyranoside (IPTG).
   4069..4657    -  rep_origin     ori: high-copy-number ColE1/pMB1/pBR322/pUC origin of replication
   4828..5688    -  CDS            AmpR: β-lactamase; bla; confers resistance to ampicillin, carbenicillin, and related antibiotics
   5689..5793    -  promoter       AmpR promoter: bla
