[The description below was written by a language model from this plasmid's Addgene catalogue record and pLannotate feature annotations shown in this document.]
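Description:
RAB11A-BFP HDRT Source (pTR 145) is a pUC19-based cloning plasmid that stores a homology-directed repair template (HDRT) for CRISPR knock-in at the human RAB11A locus. It is not an expression vector. According to the record, it serves as a DNA source from which the repair template is amplified, and the amplified product is then used as donor DNA for non-viral genome targeting, with human T cells being the context of the associated publication. The plasmid is maintained in E. coli through the high-copy ColE1/pUC origin and is selected with ampicillin via the β-lactamase gene and its native promoter. Other pUC-derived elements are also annotated, including the lac promoter and operator, the CAP binding site, fragments of lacZα and the multiple cloning site, and short bom, rop and lacI fragments.

The only clearly annotated payload element is a TagBFP coding sequence, a fast-maturing monomeric blue fluorescent protein. It sits within unannotated sequence that presumably corresponds to the human RAB11A homology arms, so repair of a Cas9-induced break would fuse BFP to the endogenous protein under its native regulation. The record does not state which terminus is tagged or whether a linker is present. The depositor notes that a compatible guide RNA exists for use with this template. The very short "PGK promoter" hit and the tRNA annotation lie in this flanking region and are probably incidental matches rather than designed parts.

There is a size discrepancy. The catalogue lists a 1,359 bp insert in a 2,686 bp backbone, whereas both full sequence records, which agree in their features, are 5,823 nt long. The region between the vector elements is therefore considerably longer than the stated template.
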