Addgene plasmid #112014: RAB11A-BFP HDRT Source (pTR 145)
Purpose: DNA sequence source for amplifying an HDR template to tag endogenous human RAB11A gene with BFP
Depositing lab: Alexander Marson. Publication: Reprogramming human T cell function and specificity with non-viral genome targeting. Roth TL, Puig-Saus C, Yu R, Shifrut E, Carnevale J, Li PJ, Hiatt J, Saco J, Krystofinski P, Li H, Tobin V, Nguyen DN, Lee MR, Putnam AL, Ferris AL, Chen JW, Schickel JN, Pellerin L, Carmody D, Alkorta-Aranburu G, Del Gaudio D, Matsumoto H, Morell M, Mao Y, Cho M, Quadros RM, Gurumurthy CB, Smith B, Haugwitz M, Hughes SH, Weissman JS, Schumann K, Esensten JH, May AP, Ashworth A, Kupfer GM, Greeley SAW, Bacchetta R, Meffre E, Roncarolo MG, Romberg N, Herold KC, Ribas A, Leonetti MD, Marson A. Nature. 2018 Jul 11. pii: 10.1038/s41586-018-0326-5. doi: 10.1038/s41586-018-0326-5. PubMed 29995861.
Backbone
  Vector backbone: pUC19
  Backbone size w/o insert (bp): 2686
  Vector type: CRISPR, Synthetic Biology
Growth in bacteria
  Bacterial resistance: Ampicillin, 100 μg/mL
  Growth temperature: 37°C
  Growth strain: DH5alpha
  Copy number: High Copy
Gene/Insert
  Gene/Insert name: RAB11A-BFP HDRT
  Species: H. sapiens (human)
  Insert size (bp): 1359
  Entrez Gene: RAB11A (a.k.a. YL8)
  Cloning method: Gibson Cloning
Terms and licenses: Academic/Nonprofit Terms; Industry Terms: Not Available to Industry
Depositor comments: gRNA sequence that can be used with this DNA template: GGTAGTCGTACTCGTCGTCG
How to cite: RAB11A-BFP HDRT Source (pTR 145) was a gift from Alexander Marson (Addgene plasmid # 112014 ; http://n2t.net/addgene:112014 ; RRID:Addgene_112014)
